>Addgene plasmid #51412 | CMV-p150 | depositor partial sequence | sequence record 78365 | chicken p150Glued
GAATTCCGATTCCTGCGTCCCCGTGCCGGAGCATCCCCTGCCGGAACGCGGCTCTGCCCTCTCGCTGCGA
TCCGGCGGAGCGCGGCCGGGGCCGATGAGATCAGCCGCAGCCTGAAAGGCCGCGCCGTGCCGCTGCCGGC
CATGAGCTGAGGCCATTATTTAGGAATAATACGCCGTGGGAATAAAGGGCGCCGGCAGCATGGCCCAGAG
CAGGAGGCACCCGCACGGCCGGGCATCCAGCGCCGGCCCCAGGATGAGCACGGAAGCGAGCAGCAAACCC
CTCAAGGTGGGCTCCAGGGTGGAGGTCATCGGGAAGGGGCACCGTGGGACCGTGGCCTACGTCGGGGCCA
CCCTGTTTGCCACGGGCAAATGGGTCGGGGTCATCCTGGACGAAGCCAAGGGCAAGAATGATGGCACCGT
GCAGGGCAGAAAATACTTCACCTGCGAGGAGAACCACGGCATCTTCGTGCGGCAGTCGCAGATCCAGGTT
TTTGAAGATGGAGCGGACACGACGTCCCCGGAGACCCCGGAGTCGGCTGCGCTGAAGGTCCCCAAGCGAG
ATTCCCTGGACGCCGCCAAAGGCAGCAAACTGCGTGGAGCCAAACCCAAAAAGACCACCGCCCGGCGGCC
CAAGCCCACCCGGACCCCCACCTCCGCCCCCTCCAGTGGCACCGCGGGGCCCTCGGGGTCGGCCTCGGCC
TCAGGTGGGGAGATGAGCAGCAGTGAGCCCAGCACGCCCGCCCAGACACCGCTGGTGGCCCCCGTCATCC
CATCCCCCTCACTGACCTCACCGGTGGCACCCATGGTCCCCTCACCCACCAAGGAGGAAGAAAATCTGCG
TTCCCAAGTCAGGGACCTGGAGGAAAAGCTGGAGACGCTGAAGATCAAGCGCAATGAAGACAAAGCCAAG
CTTAAGGAGCTGGAGAAGTACAAGATCCAGCTGGAGCAGGTGCAGGAGTGGAAGAGCAAGATGCAGGAGC
AGCAGGCAGACCTGCAGAGACGGTTAAAGGAGGCCAAGAAGGAAGCCAAAGATGCTCTGGAAGCCAAGGA
GCGCTACATGGAGGAGATGGCCGACACTGCCGACGCCATCGAGATGGCAACCCTGGACAAGGAGATGGCG
GAGGAGCGGGCGGAGTCCCTGCAGCAGGAGGTGGACTCCCTGAAGGAGAAGGTGGAGTACCTCACCATGG
ACCTGGAGATCCTGAAGCACGAGATCGAGGAGAAAGGCTCGGATGGAGCGGCATCCAGTTACCAGGTCAA
GCAGCTGGAGGAGCAAAATGCGAGGCTGAAGGAAGCTCTTGTGAGGATGAGGGACCTCTCCGCGTCCGAG
AAGCAGGAACACGTGAAGCTCCAGAAGCAAATGGAGAAGAAAAACACGGAGCTGGAATCGCTGCGGCAGC
AGAGGGAGAAACTGCAGGAGGAGGTGAAGCAGGCGGAGAAAACGGTCGATGAGCTGAAGGAGCAGGTGGA
CGCCGCTCTGGGTGCCGAAGAGATGGTGGAGACTCTGACAGAGAGAAACCTGGACCTGGAGGAGAAGGTC
CGGGAGCTGCGCGAGACCGTCGGGGACCTGGAAGCCATGAATGAGATGAACGATGAGCTGCAGGAGAACG
CCCGGGAGACGGAGCTGGAGCTGCGGGAGCAGCTGGACCTGGCGGCGGCGCGCGTGCGGGAGGCGGAGAA
GCGCGTGGAGGCCGCCCAGGAGACCGTGGCCGACTACCAGCAGACCATCAAGAAGTACCGCGAGCTGACG
GCGCATCTGCAGGACGTGAACCGGGAGCTCATGAGTCAGCAGGAGGCGTCTGCAGAGAAGCAGCAGCAGC
CGCCCCCCGAGATATTCGACTTCAAGATCAAGTTTGCAGAGACGAAGGCCCACGCCAAGGCCATCGAGAT
GGAGCTGCGCCAGATGGAGGTGCAGCAGGCCAACCGGCACGTCTCCCTGCTCACCTCCTTCATGCCGGAC
AGCTTCCTGCGCCACGGCGGTGACCACGACTGCATCCTGGTGCTGCTGCTCATCCCACGGCTCATCTGCA
AGGCGGACGTGATCAGCAAACAGGCACAGGAGAAGTTCGAGCTGAACGAGAACTGCACGGCGCGCGCGGG
GCTGCGGGGAGCAGCGGGAGAGCAGCTGAGCTTCGCAGCGGGGCTGGTGTATTCCCTGAGCCTGCTGCAG
GCCACGCTGCACAAATACGAGCAGGCCCTGAACAAGTGCAGCGTGGAGGTGTACAAGAAGGTGGGGATGC
TGTACCCCGAGATGAGCGTTCACGAGCGCTCCCTGGACTTCCTGATCGAGCTGCTGCACAAGGACCAGCT
GGACGAGACGGTCAACGTGGAGCCTCTGACCAAAGCCATCAAGTACTACCAGCACCTGTACAGCATCCAC
CTGGCCGAGCAGGCTGAGGACTGCACCATGCAGCTGGCCGACCACATCAAGTTCACCCAGAGTGCCTTGG
ACTGCATGGGGGTGGAGGTGTGCAGGCTGCGCGCCTTCCTGCAGGCCGGGCAGGAGGCGTCCGACCTGGC
CATCCTGCTCAAGGACCTGGAGACCTCATGCAGCGACATCCGGCAGTTCTGCAAGAAGATCCGGCGCCGC
ATGCCGGGCACGGACGCGCCGGGCATCCCCGCAGCGCTGGGCTTCGGGCAGCAGGTGTCGGACACGCTGC
TGGACTGCCGTAAGCACCTCACCTGGGTGGTGGCCGTGCTGCAGGAGGTGGCCGCCGCCGGAGCGCAGCT
CATCGCCCCGCTGGCTGAGAACGGGGCTGCAGGCGGTGAAGCTGGAGGACTTGGCCTTCAAAGCCAGCGA
GCAGATCTACAGCGCTCAGGGCATCAACCCCTACGAGTGCCTGCGCCAGTCCTGCAGCATCCTCATTGCC
ACCATGAACAAGATGCCACGGCCATGCAGGAGGGAGAATACGATGCTGACCGGCCGCAGAGCAAGCCTAC
CCCACCTGCCGAGCTGCGGGCAGCTGCTCTTCGGGCTGAGATCACCGACGCGGAGGGGCTGGGGCTGAAG
CTGGAGGACAGGGAGACGGTCATCAAGGAGCTGAAGAAGTCCCTCAAGATCAAGGGCGAGGAGCTCAGCG
AAGCCAACGTGCGCCTCAGCCTCCTGGAGAAGAAGTTGGACAGCGCGTCCAAAGACGCCGACGACCGCGT
GGAGAAGATACAGACGAAGCTGGATGAGACCCAAACGCTGCTCAAGAAGAAGGAGAAGGAGTTTGAGGAG
ACCATGGACGCCCTGCAGGCAGACATCGACCAGCTGGAATCCGAGAAGGTGGAGCTGAAGCAGCGCCTGA
ACAACCAGTCCAAGCGGACCATCGAGGGGCTGCGCGGGGCCCCCGCCTCCGGGGTCGCCTCCATCGTGTC
CGGCATCGCAGGAGAGGAACAGCAGAGAGGCGTGGGGGCCGGGCAGGCAGCCGGGGGCAGCGCGGGGCCG
GTGCAGGTGAAGGATTCCCCCCTCCTGCTGCAGCAAATCGAGGCTCTGCAGCTCTCCATCAGACACCTCA
AGAACGAGAACAACCGCCTCAAGGGCGCACAGATGAAGCTGGAGCTGGCCGGCCTGAAGCCGCTGCAGGT
GGCCAAGGTGTCCCTCCCGCAGAGCAAGCAGGGGGAGGGCCCGGCCACGCTCACGCTGTACCGCAAGAGC
ACGCAGCTGCTGGAGACGTTGTACCAGATGAGCACCAACGCCAAGGTGGTGGACACCAAGCAGACAAAGT
CAGGACGCAGCGGCGCGCGGCTGCTGGAGCAGACAGCCCGGCTGTGGGCCATGAAGGGCAGCATCGAGGC
GCTGCGGACGAGGCCATGCGGGAGATGGTGCAGCAGCAGCCGGGCGCGGGCGTCCCCACCAGCTTCGGCG
TGTTCCCCTCCTCGTCCTTCCTGAAGGGCAGCGCGAGAAGCAGCACGGCCTGACGCGCTTCGGCCGCGTG
TCCATCCCGTGCGCGCCGGGACACGGCCGGGAGAGCGCGTGCTGCTCACCCCGAGCTGCTGCTCCAACTG
CAGCGGACTTCGTGGCGTAGGACCCCCCCGGAGCACCGCGGCCCCCCGGCCGGGTAACCCCCCCTCCCCC
TCCCGCCCAATAAAGCCTCGTGCAGCCAAAAAAAAAAAAAAAAAAAAAAAAAAAAAAAAAAAAAAAAAAA
AAAAAAAAAAAAAA
