>Addgene plasmid #51412 | CMV-p150 | addgene partial sequence | sequence record 80550 | CMV-F 5'-CGCAAATGGGCGGTAGGCGTG-3'
TAGCAGAGCTCGTTTAGTGAACCGTCAGATCGCCTGGAGACGCCATCCACGCTGTTTTGACCTCCATAGA
AGACACCGGGACCGATCCAGCCTCCGCGGCCGGGAACGGTGCATTGGAACGCGGATTCCCCGTGCCAAGA
GTGACGTAAGTACCGCCTATAGAGTCTATAGGCCCACCCCCTTGGCTTCTTATGCATGCTATACTGTTTT
TGGCTTGGGGTCTATACACCCCCGCTTCCTCATGTTATAGGTGATGGTATAGCTTAGCCTATAGGTGTGG
GTTATTGACCATTATTGACCACTCCCCTATTGGTGACGATACTTTCCATTACTAATCCATAACATGGCTC
TTTGCCACAACTCTCTTTATTGGCTATATGCCAATACACTGTCCTTCAGAGACTGACACGGACTCTGTAT
TTTTACAGGATGGGGTCTCATTTATTATTTACAAATTCACATATACAACACCACCGTCCCCAGTGCCCGC
AGTTTTTATTAAACATAACGTGGGATCTCCACGCGAATCTCGGGTACGTGTTCCGGACATGGGCTCTTCT
CCGGTAGCGGCGGAGCTTCTACATCCGAGCCCTGCTCCCATGCCTCCAGCGACTCATGGTCGCTCGGCAG
CTCCTTGCTCCTAACAGTGGAGGCCAGACTTAGGCACAGCACGATGCCCACCACCACCAGTGTGCCGCAC
AAGGCCGTGGCGGTAGGGTATGTGTCTGAAAATGAGCTCGGGGAGCGGGCTTGCACCGCTGACGCATTTG
GAAGACTTAAGGCAGCGGCAGAAGAAGATGCAGGCAGCTGAGTTGTTGTGTTCTGATAAGAGTCAGAGGT
AACTCCCGTTGCGGTGCTGTTAACGGTGGAGGGCAGTGTAGTCTGAGCAGTACTCGTTGCTGCCGCGCGC
GCCACCAGACATAATAGCTGACAGACTAACAGACTGTTCCTTTCCATGGGTCTTTTCTGCAGTCACCGTC
CTTGACACGA
