>Addgene plasmid #51412 | CMV-p150 | addgene partial sequence | sequence record 81130 | M13pUC-Rev 5'-AGCGGATAACAATTTCACACAGG-3'
CGCGAGCTCGGTACGGATCCAGACATGATAAGATACATTGATGAGTTTGGACAAACCACAACTAGAATGC
AGTGAAAAAAATGCTTTATTTGTGAAATTTGTGATGCTATTGCTTTATTTGTAACCATTATAAGCTGCAA
TAAACAAGTTAACAACAACAATTGCATTCATTTTATGTTTCAGGTTCAGGGGGAGGTGTGGGAGGTTTTT
TAAAGCAAGTAAAACCTCTACAAATGTGGTATGGCTGATTATGATCAATGAATTCCTTTTTTTTTTTTTT
TTTTTTTTTTTTTTTTTTTTTTTTTTTTTTTTTTTGG
