>Addgene plasmid #51412 | CMV-p150 | addgene partial sequence | sequence record 81525 | pMRB101-F 5'-aagatgcaggcagctgagtt-3'
ACTCCCGTTGCGGTGCTGTTAACGGTGGAGGGCAGTGTAGTCTGAGCAGTACTCGTTGCTGCCGCGCGCG
CCACCAGACATAATAGCTGACAGACTAACAGACTGTTCCTTTCCATGGGTCTTTTCTGCAGTCACCGTCC
TTGACACGAAGCTTCCCGGGATAGGTACCTCGCGAGATCTAGAGTCGACCTGCAGGATATCGAATTCCGA
TTCCTGCGTCCCCGTGCCGGAGCATCCCCTGCCGGAACGCGGCTCTGCCCTCTCGCTGCGATCCGGCGGA
GCGCGGCCGGGGCCGATGAGATCAGCCGCAGCCTGAAAGGCCGCGCCGTGCCGCTGCCGGCCATGAGCTG
AGGCCATTATTTAGGAATAATACGCCGTGGGAATAAAGGGCGCCGGCAGCATGGCCCAGAGCAGGAGGCA
CCCGCACGGCCGGGCATCCAGCGCCGGCCCCAGGATGAGCACGGAAGCGAGCAGCAAACCCCTCAAGGTG
GGCTCCAGGGTGGAGGTCATCGGGAAGGGGCACCGTGGGACCGTGGCCTACGTCGGGGCCACCCTGTTTG
CCACGGGCAAATGGGTCGGGGTCATCCTGGACGAAGCCAAGGGCAAGAATGATGGCACCGTGCAGGGCAG
AAAATACTTCACCTGCGAGGAGAACCACGGCATCTTCGTGCGGCAGTCGCAGATCCAGGTTTTTGAAGAT
GGAGCGGACACGACGTCCCCGGAGACCCCGGAGTCGGCTGCGCTGAAGGTCCCCAAGCGAGATTCCCTGG
ACGCCGCCAAAGGCAGCAAACTGCGTGGAGCCAAACCCAAAAAGACCACCGCCCGGCGGCCCAAGCCCAC
CCGGACCCCCACCTCCGCCCCCTCCAGTGGCACCGCGGGGCCCTCGGGGTCGGCCTCGGCCTCAGGTGGG
GAGATGAGCAGCAGTGAGCCCAGCACGCCCGCCCAGACACCGCTGGTGGCCCCCGTCATCCCATCCCCCT
CACTGACCTCACCGGTGGCACCCATGGTCCCCTCACCCACCAA
