[The description below was written by a language model from this plasmid's Addgene catalogue record.]
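Description:
CMV-p150 is a mammalian expression plasmid built on the pGW1-CMV backbone (about 4.8 kb) that carries the full-length chicken (Gallus gallus) DCTN1 cDNA, encoding the p150Glued subunit of dynactin. The insert is roughly 4.1 kb, giving a total plasmid size of about 8.9 kb. It was cloned by restriction digestion into an EcoRI site, and because EcoRI sites are preserved at both ends, the insert can in principle be released as a single fragment. This also means cloning was non-directional, so the orientation had to be selected for. The plasmid is propagated in E. coli as a high-copy replicon under ampicillin selection. The record does not name the origin of replication, and it lists no mammalian selection marker, epitope tag or fluorescent reporter, so the protein appears to be expressed in untagged form.

Transcription of the insert is driven by the CMV promoter, a strong constitutive viral promoter widely used for high-level expression in transfected mammalian cells. p150Glued is the largest dynactin subunit and is the component that contacts both microtubules and cytoplasmic dynein, so overexpressing it is a way to perturb or probe dynactin function in cells. The stated purpose is simply expression of full-length p150Glued in mammalian cells, and the associated study concerns the requirement for dynactin in anchoring microtubules at centrosomes, which suggests use in transient overexpression experiments examining microtubule organisation. No feature table was provided, so details such as the polyadenylation signal and other backbone elements cannot be described from the record.
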