Addgene plasmid #51412: CMV-p150
Purpose: expression of full length of chicken DCTN1 p150Glued in mammalian cells
Depositing lab: Trina Schroer. Depositing organization: Johns Hopkins University and School of Medicine. Publication: Dynactin is required for microtubule anchoring at centrosomes. Quintyne NJ, Gill SR, Eckley DM, Crego CL, Compton DA, Schroer TA. J Cell Biol. 1999 Oct 18;147(2):321-34. 10.1083/jcb.147.2.321 PubMed 10525538.
Backbone
  Vector backbone: pGW1-CMV
  Backbone size w/o insert (bp): 4800
  Total vector size (bp): 8900
  Vector type: Mammalian Expression
Growth in bacteria
  Bacterial resistance: Ampicillin, 100 μg/mL
  Growth temperature: 37°C
  Growth strain: XL10 Gold
  Copy number: High Copy
Gene/Insert
  Gene/Insert name: DCTN1 (alt name: p150Glued)
  Species: G. gallus (chicken)
  Insert size (bp): 4100
  Entrez Gene: DCTN1 (a.k.a. Chip150)
  Promoter: CMV
  Cloning method: Restriction Enzyme; 5′ cloning site EcoRI (not destroyed); 3′ cloning site EcoRI (not destroyed)
  Sequencing primers: 5′ None; 3′ None
Terms and licenses: Academic/Nonprofit Terms; Industry Terms: Not Available to Industry
How to cite: CMV-p150 was a gift from Trina Schroer (Addgene plasmid # 51412 ; http://n2t.net/addgene:51412 ; RRID:Addgene_51412)
